Addgene plasmid #53331: CCDC-bio-His
Purpose: Expresses full-length Coiled-coil domain-containing protein 109A precursor ectodomain in mammalian cells. C-terminal rat Cd4d3+4 tag, biotinylation sequence and His tag.
Depositing lab: Gavin Wright. Depositing organization: Wellcome Sanger Institute. Publication: A human platelet receptor protein microarray identifies FcepsilonR1alpha as an activating PEAR1 ligand. Sun Y, Vandenbriele C, Kauskot A, Verhamme P, Hoylaerts MF, Wright GJ. Mol Cell Proteomics. 2015 Feb 23. pii: mcp.M114.046946. 10.1074/mcp.M114.046946 PubMed 25713122.
Backbone
  Vector backbone: pTT3
  Backbone manufacturer: Yves Durocher, NRC
  Backbone size w/o insert (bp): 6618
  Total vector size (bp): 7337
  Modifications to backbone: Rat CD4 d3+4, enzymatic biotinylation sequence, linker and His tag (CD4d3+4-BioLHis).
  Vector type: Mammalian Expression
Growth in bacteria
  Bacterial resistance: Ampicillin, 100 μg/mL
  Growth temperature: 37°C
  Growth strain: Top10
  Copy number: High Copy
Gene/Insert
  Gene/Insert name: CCDC (alt name: Coiled-coil domain-containing protein 109A precursor)
  Species: H. sapiens (human)
  Insert size (bp): 719
  Entrez Gene: MCU (a.k.a. C10orf42, CCDC109A, HsMCU)
  Promoter: CMV
  Tag / fusion protein: rat CD4 d3+4 (C terminal on backbone); enzymatic biotinylation sequence (C terminal on backbone); His tag (C terminal on backbone)
  Cloning method: Restriction Enzyme; 5′ cloning site NotI (not destroyed); 3′ cloning site AscI (not destroyed)
  Sequencing primers: 5′ CMV-fwd
Resource information
  A portion of this plasmid was derived from a plasmid made by: Insert was chemically synthesised.
Terms and licenses: Academic/Nonprofit Terms; Industry Terms: Not Available to Industry
Depositor comments: Article ref 11
How to cite: CCDC-bio-His was a gift from Gavin Wright (Addgene plasmid # 53331 ; http://n2t.net/addgene:53331 ; RRID:Addgene_53331)
