[The description below was written by a language model from this plasmid's Addgene catalogue record and the feature table of its GenBank file.]
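Description:
CCDC-bio-His is a 7.3 kb mammalian expression plasmid built on the pTT3 backbone, designed to produce a soluble, tagged recombinant form of a human protein by transfection of mammalian cells. It is propagated in E. coli through a high-copy ColE1/pUC-type origin and selected with ampicillin via the bla gene. Residual lac promoter/operator and CAP-site sequences from the cloning backbone are also annotated.

The insert is a chemically synthesised fragment of about 720 bp. The record describes it as the ectodomain of coiled-coil domain-containing protein 109A precursor (CCDC109A, Entrez gene MCU). It was cloned between NotI and AscI sites, both of which are retained. Expression is driven by the human CMV immediate-early enhancer and promoter. A primer site annotated as lying in a synthetic intron sits between the promoter and a Kozak consensus at the start of the coding region, and transcripts are terminated by the rabbit beta-globin polyadenylation signal. The backbone fuses three C-terminal elements in frame to the insert: rat CD4 domains 3 and 4, a peptide substrate for enzymatic biotinylation, and, after a linker, a 6xHis tag. Of the fusion open reading frame, the feature table annotates only the His tag; the insert, CD4 and biotinylation segments are not marked, and the open reading frame spans the numbering origin of the circular map.

This tag arrangement allows His-based purification and oriented capture of the biotinylated protein on streptavidin-coated surfaces, with CD4 d3+4 serving as a common handle. The associated publication used such proteins in a human platelet receptor protein microarray to screen for extracellular receptor–ligand interactions.
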