LOCUS       Exported 7337 bp ds-DNA circular SYN 13-MAY-2021
DEFINITION  Expresses full-length Coiled-coil domain-containing protein 109A
            precursor ectodomain in mammalian cells. C-terminal rat Cd4d3+4 tag,
            biotinylation sequence and His tag..
ACCESSION   .
VERSION     .
KEYWORDS    CCDC-bio-His
SOURCE      synthetic DNA construct
  ORGANISM  synthetic DNA construct
REFERENCE   1 (bases 1 to 7337)
  AUTHORS   Sun Y, Vandenbriele C, Kauskot A, Verhamme P, Hoylaerts MF, Wright
            GJ
  TITLE     A human platelet receptor protein microarray identifies
            FcepsilonR1alpha as an activating PEAR1 ligand.
  JOURNAL   Mol Cell Proteomics. 2015 Feb 23. pii: mcp.M114.046946.
  PUBMED    25713122
REFERENCE   2 (bases 1 to 7337)
  AUTHORS   .
  TITLE     Direct Submission
  JOURNAL   Exported May 13, 2021 from SnapGene Server 1.1.58
            http://www.snapgene.com
FEATURES             Location/Qualifiers
     source          1..7337
                     /organism="synthetic DNA construct"
                     /mol_type="other DNA"
     CDS             644..661
                     /codon_start=1
                     /product="6xHis affinity tag"
                     /label=6xHis
                     /translation="HHHHHH"
     polyA_signal    713..768
                     /label=-beta-globin poly(A) signal
                     /note="rabbit beta-globin polyadenylation signal (Gil and
                     Proudfoot, 1987)"
     primer_bind     complement(767..786)
                     /label=rbglobpA-R
                     /note="Rabbit beta-globin polyA, reverse primer. Also
                     called rb-glob-pA-term-R"
     primer_bind     complement(3004..3022)
                     /label=pBRforEco
                     /note="pBR322 vectors, upsteam of EcoRI site, forward
                     primer"
     promoter        3090..3194
                     /gene="bla"
                     /label=AmpR promoter
     CDS             3195..4055
                     /codon_start=1
                     /gene="bla"
                     /product="beta-lactamase"
                     /label=AmpR
                     /note="confers resistance to ampicillin, carbenicillin, and
                     related antibiotics"
                     /translation="MSIQHFRVALIPFFAAFCLPVFAHPETLVKVKDAEDQLGARVGYI
                     ELDLNSGKILESFRPEERFPMMSTFKVLLCGAVLSRVDAGQEQLGRRIHYSQNDLVEYS
                     PVTEKHLTDGMTVRELCSAAITMSDNTAANLLLTTIGGPKELTAFLHNMGDHVTRLDRW
                     EPELNEAIPNDERDTTMPAAMATTLRKLLTGELLTLASRQQLIDWMEADKVAGPLLRSA
                     LPAGWFIADKSGAGERGSRGIIAALGPDGKPSRIVVIYTTGSQATMDERNRQIAEIGAS
                     LIKHW"
     primer_bind     complement(3413..3432)
                     /label=Amp-R
                     /note="Ampicillin resistance gene, reverse primer"
     rep_origin      4226..4814
                     /direction=RIGHT
                     /label=ori
                     /note="high-copy-number ColE1/pMB1/pBR322/pUC origin of
                     replication"
     primer_bind     4715..4734
                     /label=pBR322ori-F
                     /note="pBR322 origin, forward primer"
     primer_bind     4968..4985
                     /label=L4440
                     /note="L4440 vector, forward primer"
     protein_bind    5102..5123
                     /label=CAP binding site
                     /bound_moiety="E. coli catabolite activator protein"
                     /note="CAP binding activates transcription in the presence
                     of cAMP."
     promoter        5138..5168
                     /label=lac promoter
                     /note="promoter for the E. coli lac operon"
     protein_bind    5176..5192
                     /label=lac operator
                     /bound_moiety="lac repressor encoded by lacI"
                     /note="The lac repressor binds to the lac operator to
                     inhibit transcription in E. coli. This inhibition can be
                     relieved by adding lactose or
                     isopropyl-beta-D-thiogalactopyranoside (IPTG)."
     primer_bind     5181..5203
                     /label=M13/pUC Reverse
                     /note="In lacZ gene"
     primer_bind     5200..5216
                     /label=M13 rev
                     /note="common sequencing primer, one of multiple similar
                     variants"
     primer_bind     5200..5216
                     /label=M13 Reverse
                     /note="In lacZ gene. Also called M13-rev"
     enhancer        5487..5866
                     /label=CMV enhancer
                     /note="human cytomegalovirus immediate early enhancer"
     promoter        5867..6070
                     /label=CMV promoter
                     /note="human cytomegalovirus (CMV) immediate early
                     promoter"
     primer_bind     6021..6041
                     /label=CMV-F
                     /note="Human CMV immediate early promoter, forward primer"
     primer_bind     6067..6091
                     /label=LNCX
                     /note="Human CMV promoter, forward primer"
     primer_bind     6572..6591
                     /label=pMT2-F
                     /note="Synthetic intron, forward primer"
     regulatory      6625..6634
                     /regulatory_class="other"
                     /note="vertebrate consensus sequence for strong initiation
                     of translation (Kozak, 1987)"
ORIGIN
        1 gtcgacctcc atcacggcct ataagagtga gggggagtca gcggagttct ccttcccact
       61 caaccttgga gaggaaagcc tgcagggaga gttgagatgg aaggcagaga aggctccttc
      121 ttcccagtcc tggatcacct tctccctaaa gaaccaaaag gtgtctgtgc agaagtctac
      181 tagcaacccc aagttccagc tgtccgaaac gctcccactc acccttcaga taccccaggt
      241 ctcccttcag tttgctggtt ctggcaacct gaccctgact ctggacagag ggatactgta
      301 tcaggaagtg aacctggtgg tgatgaaagt gactcagccc gacagcaaca ctttgacctg
      361 tgaggtgatg ggacccacct cacccaagat gagactgatc ttgaagcagg agaatcagga
      421 ggccagggtc tccaggcagg agaaagtgat tcaagtgcag gcccctgaag caggggtgtg
      481 gcaatgtcta ctgagtgaag gtgaagaggt caagatggac tccaagatcc aggttttatc
      541 caaagggttg aattccggca gcctgcacca catcctggac gcccagaaga tgctgtggaa
      601 ccacagggac aggaacctgc ctcctctggc ccctctgggc ccccaccacc atcaccacca
      661 ttgagtctag acacgtgatt aattaaggat cccccgacct cgacctctgg ctaataaagg
      721 aaatttattt tcattgcaat agtgtgttgg aattttttgt gtctctcact cggaaggaca
      781 tatgggaggg caaatcattt ggtcgagatc cctcggagat ctctagctag aggatcgatc
      841 cccgccccgg acgaactaaa cctgactacg acatctctgc cccttcttcg cggggcagtg
      901 catgtaatcc cttcagttgg ttggtacaac ttgccaactg ggccctgttc cacatgtgac
      961 acgggggggg accaaacaca aaggggttct ctgactgtag ttgacatcct tataaatgga
     1021 tgtgcacatt tgccaacact gagtggcttt catcctggag cagactttgc agtctgtgga
     1081 ctgcaacaca acattgcctt tatgtgtaac tcttggctga agctcttaca ccaatgctgg
     1141 gggacatgta cctcccaggg gcccaggaag actacgggag gctacaccaa cgtcaatcag
     1201 aggggcctgt gtagctaccg ataagcggac cctcaagagg gcattagcaa tagtgtttat
     1261 aaggccccct tgttaaccct aaacgggtag catatgcttc ccgggtagta gtatatacta
     1321 tccagactaa ccctaattca atagcatatg ttacccaacg ggaagcatat gctatcgaat
     1381 tagggttagt aaaagggtcc taaggaacag cgatatctcc caccccatga gctgtcacgg
     1441 ttttatttac atggggtcag gattccacga gggtagtgaa ccattttagt cacaagggca
     1501 gtggctgaag atcaaggagc gggcagtgaa ctctcctgaa tcttcgcctg cttcttcatt
     1561 ctccttcgtt tagctaatag aataactgct gagttgtgaa cagtaaggtg tatgtgaggt
     1621 gctcgaaaac aaggtttcag gtgacgcccc cagaataaaa tttggacggg gggttcagtg
     1681 gtggcattgt gctatgacac caatataacc ctcacaaacc ccttgggcaa taaatactag
     1741 tgtaggaatg aaacattctg aatatcttta acaatagaaa tccatggggt ggggacaagc
     1801 cgtaaagact ggatgtccat ctcacacgaa tttatggcta tgggcaacac ataatcctag
     1861 tgcaatatga tactggggtt attaagatgt gtcccaggca gggaccaaga caggtgaacc
     1921 atgttgttac actctatttg taacaagggg aaagagagtg gacgccgaca gcagcggact
     1981 ccactggttg tctctaacac ccccgaaaat taaacggggc tccacgccaa tggggcccat
     2041 aaacaaagac aagtggccac tctttttttt gaaattgtgg agtgggggca cgcgtcagcc
     2101 cccacacgcc gccctgcggt tttggactgt aaaataaggg tgtaataact tggctgattg
     2161 taaccccgct aaccactgcg gtcaaaccac ttgcccacaa aaccactaat ggcaccccgg
     2221 ggaatacctg cataagtagg tgggcgggcc aagatagggg cgcgattgct gcgatctgga
     2281 ggacaaatta cacacacttg cgcctgagcg ccaagcacag ggttgttggt cctcatattc
     2341 acgaggtcgc tgagagcacg gtgggctaat gttgccatgg gtagcatata ctacccaaat
     2401 atctggatag catatgctat cctaatctat atctgggtag cataggctat cctaatctat
     2461 atctgggtag catatgctat cctaatctat atctgggtag tatatgctat cctaatttat
     2521 atctgggtag cataggctat cctaatctat atctgggtag catatgctat cctaatctat
     2581 atctgggtag tatatgctat cctaatctgt atccgggtag catatgctat cctaatagag
     2641 attagggtag tatatgctat cctaatttat atctgggtag catatactac ccaaatatct
     2701 ggatagcata tgctatccta atctatatct gggtagcata tgctatccta atctatatct
     2761 gggtagcata ggctatccta atctatatct gggtagcata tgctatccta atctatatct
     2821 gggtagtata tgctatccta atttatatct gggtagcata ggctatccta atctatatct
     2881 gggtagcata tgctatccta atctatatct gggtagtata tgctatccta atctgtatcc
     2941 gggtagcata tgctatcctc atgataagct gtcaaacatg agaattttct tgaagacgaa
     3001 agggcctcgt gatacgccta tttttatagg ttaatgtcat gataataatg gtttcttaga
     3061 cgtcaggtgg cacttttcgg ggaaatgtgc gcggaacccc tatttgttta tttttctaaa
     3121 tacattcaaa tatgtatccg ctcatgagac aataaccctg ataaatgctt caataatatt
     3181 gaaaaaggaa gagtatgagt attcaacatt tccgtgtcgc ccttattccc ttttttgcgg
     3241 cattttgcct tcctgttttt gctcacccag aaacgctggt gaaagtaaaa gatgctgaag
     3301 atcagttggg tgcacgagtg ggttacatcg aactggatct caacagcggt aagatccttg
     3361 agagttttcg ccccgaagaa cgttttccaa tgatgagcac ttttaaagtt ctgctatgtg
     3421 gcgcggtatt atcccgtgtt gacgccgggc aagagcaact cggtcgccgc atacactatt
     3481 ctcagaatga cttggttgag tactcaccag tcacagaaaa gcatcttacg gatggcatga
     3541 cagtaagaga attatgcagt gctgccataa ccatgagtga taacactgcg gccaacttac
     3601 ttctgacaac gatcggagga ccgaaggagc taaccgcttt tttgcacaac atgggggatc
     3661 atgtaactcg ccttgatcgt tgggaaccgg agctgaatga agccatacca aacgacgagc
     3721 gtgacaccac gatgcctgca gcaatggcaa caacgttgcg caaactatta actggcgaac
     3781 tacttactct agcttcccgg caacaattaa tagactggat ggaggcggat aaagttgcag
     3841 gaccacttct gcgctcggcc cttccggctg gctggtttat tgctgataaa tctggagccg
     3901 gtgagcgtgg gtctcgcggt atcattgcag cactggggcc agatggtaag ccctcccgta
     3961 tcgtagttat ctacacgacg gggagtcagg caactatgga tgaacgaaat agacagatcg
     4021 ctgagatagg tgcctcactg attaagcatt ggtaactgtc agaccaagtt tactcatata
     4081 tactttagat tgatttaaaa cttcattttt aatttaaaag gatctaggtg aagatccttt
     4141 ttgataatct catgaccaaa atcccttaac gtgagttttc gttccactga gcgtcagacc
     4201 ccgtagaaaa gatcaaagga tcttcttgag atcctttttt tctgcgcgta atctgctgct
     4261 tgcaaacaaa aaaaccaccg ctaccagcgg tggtttgttt gccggatcaa gagctaccaa
     4321 ctctttttcc gaaggtaact ggcttcagca gagcgcagat accaaatact gttcttctag
     4381 tgtagccgta gttaggccac cacttcaaga actctgtagc accgcctaca tacctcgctc
     4441 tgctaatcct gttaccagtg gctgctgcca gtggcgataa gtcgtgtctt accgggttgg
     4501 actcaagacg atagttaccg gataaggcgc agcggtcggg ctgaacgggg ggttcgtgca
     4561 cacagcccag cttggagcga acgacctaca ccgaactgag atacctacag cgtgagctat
     4621 gagaaagcgc cacgcttccc gaagggagaa aggcggacag gtatccggta agcggcaggg
     4681 tcggaacagg agagcgcacg agggagcttc cagggggaaa cgcctggtat ctttatagtc
     4741 ctgtcgggtt tcgccacctc tgacttgagc gtcgattttt gtgatgctcg tcaggggggc
     4801 ggagcctatg gaaaaacgcc agcaacgcgg cctttttacg gttcctggcc ttttgctggc
     4861 cttttgctca catgttcttt cctgcgttat cccctgattc tgtggataac cgtattaccg
     4921 cctttgagtg agctgatacc gctcgccgca gccgaacgac cgagcgcagc gagtcagtga
     4981 gcgaggaagc ggaagagcgc ccaatacgca aaccgcctct ccccgcgcgt tggccgattc
     5041 attaatgcag ctggcacgac aggtttcccg actggaaagc gggcagtgag cgcaacgcaa
     5101 ttaatgtgag ttagctcact cattaggcac cccaggcttt acactttatg cttccggctc
     5161 gtatgttgtg tggaattgtg agcggataac aatttcacac aggaaacagc tatgaccatg
     5221 attacgccaa gctctagcta gaggtcgacc aattctcatg tttgacagct tatcatcgca
     5281 gatccgggca acgttgttgc cattgctgca ggcgcagaac tggtaggtat ggaagatcta
     5341 tacattgaat caatattggc aattagccat attagtcatt ggttatatag cataaatcaa
     5401 tattggctat tggccattgc atacgttgta tctatatcat aatatgtaca tttatattgg
     5461 ctcatgtcca atatgaccgc catgttgaca ttgattattg actagttatt aatagtaatc
     5521 aattacgggg tcattagttc atagcccata tatggagttc cgcgttacat aacttacggt
     5581 aaatggcccg cctggctgac cgcccaacga cccccgccca ttgacgtcaa taatgacgta
     5641 tgttcccata gtaacgccaa tagggacttt ccattgacgt caatgggtgg agtatttacg
     5701 gtaaactgcc cacttggcag tacatcaagt gtatcatatg ccaagtccgc cccctattga
     5761 cgtcaatgac ggtaaatggc ccgcctggca ttatgcccag tacatgacct tacgggactt
     5821 tcctacttgg cagtacatct acgtattagt catcgctatt accatggtga tgcggttttg
     5881 gcagtacacc aatgggcgtg gatagcggtt tgactcacgg ggatttccaa gtctccaccc
     5941 cattgacgtc aatgggagtt tgttttggca ccaaaatcaa cgggactttc caaaatgtcg
     6001 taataacccc gccccgttga cgcaaatggg cggtaggcgt gtacggtggg aggtctatat
     6061 aagcagagct cgtttagtga accgtcagat cctcactctc ttccgcatcg ctgtctgcga
     6121 gggccagctg ttgggctcgc ggttgaggac aaactcttcg cggtctttcc agtactcttg
     6181 gatcggaaac ccgtcggcct ccgaacggta ctccgccacc gagggacctg agcgagtccg
     6241 catcgaccgg atcggaaaac ctctcgagaa aggcgtctaa ccagtcacag tcgcaaggta
     6301 ggctgagcac cgtggcgggc ggcagcgggt ggcggtcggg gttgtttctg gcggaggtgc
     6361 tgctgatgat gtaattaaag taggcggtct tgagacggcg gatggtcgag gtgaggtgtg
     6421 gcaggcttga gatccagctg ttggggtgag tactccctct caaaagcggg cattacttct
     6481 gcgctaagat tgtcagtttc caaaaacgag gaggatttga tattcacctg gcccgatctg
     6541 gccatacact tgagtgacaa tgacatccac tttgcctttc tctccacagg tgtccactcc
     6601 caggtccaag tttaaactgc ggccgccacc atggctgccg ctgctggcag atctctgctg
     6661 ctgctcctga gcagtagagg cggaggggga ggtggagctg gcggatgtgg agccctgacc
     6721 gccggctgtt ttcctggcct gggcgtgagc agacacagac agcagcagca ccaccggacc
     6781 gtgcaccagc gcattgcctc atggcagaac ctgggcgccg tgtactgtag caccgtggtg
     6841 cccagcgacg acgtgaccgt ggtgtaccag aacggcctgc ccgtgatctc cgtgcggctg
     6901 cccagcagac gggagagatg ccagttcacc ctgaagccca tcagcgacag cgtgggcgtg
     6961 tttctccggc agctgcagga agaggaccgg ggcatcgaca gagtggccat ctacagcccc
     7021 gatggcgtga gagtggccgc cagtaccgga attgatctcc tgctcctcga cgacttcaag
     7081 ctggtcatca acgacctgac ctaccacgtg cggcctccca agagagatct gctgtcccac
     7141 gagaacgccg ccaccctgaa cgacgtgaaa accctggtgc agcagctgta caccaccctg
     7201 tgcatcgagc agcaccagct gaacaaagag cgggagctga tcgagcggct ggaagatctg
     7261 aaagagcagc tggcccccct ggaaaaagtg cggatcgaga tcagccggaa ggccgagaag
     7321 cggaccaccg gcgcgcc
//
