>Addgene plasmid #53331 | CCDC-bio-His | addgene partial sequence | sequence record 93974 | pMT2-F 5'-TTGCCTTTCTCTCCACAGGT-3'
GCGGCCGCCACCATGGCTGCCGCTGCTGGCAGATCTCTGCTGCTGCTCCTGAGCAGTAGAGGCGGAGGGG
GAGGTGGAGCTGGCGGATGTGGAGCCCTGACCGCCGGCTGTTTTCCTGGCCTGGGCGTGAGCAGACACAG
ACAGCAGCAGCACCACCGGACCGTGCACCAGCGCATTGCCTCATGGCAGAACCTGGGCGCCGTGTACTGT
AGCACCGTGGTGCCCAGCGACGACGTGACCGTGGTGTACCAGAACGGCCTGCCCGTGATCTCCGTGCGGC
TGCCCAGCAGACGGGAGAGATGCCAGTTCACCCTGAAGCCCATCAGCGACAGCGTGGGCGTGTTTCTCCG
GCAGCTGCAGGAAGAGGACCGGGGCATCGACAGAGTGGCCATCTACAGCCCCGATGGCGTGAGAGTGGCC
GCCAGTACCGGAATTGATCTCCTGCTCCTCGACGACTTCAAGCTGGTCATCAACGACCTGACCTACCACG
TGCGGCCTCCCAAGAGAGATCTGCTGTCCCACGAGAACGCCGCCACCCTGAACGACGTGAAAACCCTGGT
GCAGCAGCTGTACACCACCCTGTGCATCGAGCAGCACCAGCTGAACAAAGAGCGGGAGCTGATCGAGCGG
CTGGAAGATCTGAAAGAGCAGCTGGCCCCCCTGGAAAAAGTGCGGATCGAGATCAGCCGGAAGGCCGAGA
AGCGGACCACCGGCGCGCCGTCGACCTCCATCACGGCCTATAAGAGTGAGGGGGAGTCAGCGGAGTTCTC
CTTCCCACTCAACCTTGG
