>Addgene plasmid #53331 | CCDC-bio-His | addgene partial sequence | sequence record 94255 | rb_glob_PA_term-R 5'-CCCATATGTCCTTCCGAGTG-3'
AATAAATTTCCTTTATTAGCCAGAGGTCGAGGTCGGGGGATCCTTAATTAATCACGTGTCTAGACTCAAT
GGTGGTGATGGTGGTGGGGGCCCAGAGGGGCCAGAGGAGGCAGGTTCCTGTCCCTGTGGTTCCACAGCAT
CTTCTGGGCGTCCAGGATGTGGTGCAGGCTGCCGGAATTCAACCCTTTGGATAAAACCTGGATCTTGGAG
TCCATCTTGACCTCTTCACCTTCACTCAGTAGACATTGCCACACCCCTGCTTCAGGGGCCTGCACTTGAA
TCACTTTCTCCTGCCTGGAGACCCTGGCCTCCTGATTCTCCTGCTTCAAGATCAGTCTCATCTTGGGTGA
GGTGGGTCCCATCACCTCACAGGTCAAAGTGTTGCTGTCGGGCTGAGTCACTTTCATCACCACCAGGTTC
ACTTCCTGATACAGTATCCCTCTGTCCAGAGTCAGGGTCAGGTTGCCAGAACCAGCAAACTGAAGGGAGA
CCTGGGGTATCTGAAGGGTGAGTGGGAGCGTTTCGGACAGCTGGAACTTGGGGTTGCTAGTAGACTTCTG
CACAGACACCTTTTGGTTCTTTAGGGAGAAGGTGATCCAGGACTGGGAAGAAGGAGCCTTCTCTGCCTTC
CATCTCAACTCTCCCTGCAGGCTTTCCTCTCCAAGGTTGAGTGGGAAGGAGAACTCCGCTGACTCCCCCT
CACTCTTATAGGCCGTGATGGAGGTCGACGGCGCGCCGGTGGTCCGCTTCTCGGCCTTCCGGCTGATCTC
GATCCGCACTTTTTCCAGGGGGGCCAGCTGCTCTTTCAGATCTTCCAGCCGCTCGATCAGCTCCCGCTCT
TTGTTCAGCTGGTGCTGCTCGATGCACAGGGTGGTGTACAGCTGCTGCACCAGG
